>Addgene plasmid #219731 | pNK884 | addgene full sequence | sequence record 437070 | Addgene NGS Result
TCGGCAAATAACTGTCAGACCAAGTTTACTCATATATACTTTAGATTGATTTAAAACTTCATTTTTAATT
TAAAAGGATCTAGGTGAAGATCCTTTTTGATAATCTCATGACCAAAATCCCTTAACGTGAGTTTTCGTTC
CACTGAGCGTCAGACCCCGTAGAAAAGATCAAAGGATCTTCTTGAGATCCTTTTTTTCTGCGCGTAATCT
GCTGCTTGCAAACAAAAAAACCACCGCTACCAGCGGTGGTTTGTTTGCCGGATCAAGAGCTACCAACTCT
TTTTCCGAAGGTAACTGGCTTCAGCAGAGCGCAGATACCAAATACTGTTCTTCTAGTGTAGCCGTAGTTA
GGCCACCACTTCAAGAACTCTGTAGCACCGCCTACATACCTCGCTCTGCTAATCCTGTTACCAGTGGCTG
CTGCCAGTGGCGATAAGTCGTGTCTTACCGGGTTGGACTCAAGACGATAGTTACCGGATAAGGCGCAGCG
GTCGGGCTGAACGGGGGGTTCGTGCACACAGCCCAGCTTGGAGCGAACGACCTACACCGAACTGAGATAC
CTACAGCGTGAGCTATGAGAAAGCGCCACGCTTCCCGAAGGGAGAAAGGCGGACAGGTATCCGGTAAGCG
GCAGGGTCGGAACAGGAGAGCGCACGAGGGAGCTTCCAGGGGGAAACGCCTGGTATCTTTATAGTCCTGT
CGGGTTTCGCCACCTCTGACTTGAGCGTCGATTTTTGTGATGCTCGTCAGGGGGGCGGAGCCTATGGAAA
AACGCCAGCAACGCGGCCTTTTTACGGTTCCTGGCCTTTTGCTGGCCTTTTGCTCACATGTTCTTTCCTG
CGTTATCCCCTGATTCTGTGGATAACCGTATTACCGCCTTTGAGTGAGCTGATACCGCTCGCCGCAGCCG
AACGACCGAGCGCAGCGAGTCAGTGAGCGAGGAAGCGGAAGAGCGCCCAATACGCAAACCGCCTCTCCCC
GCGCGTTGGCCGATTCATTAATCACTCTGTGGTCTCAGGAGGCGTGTCGTTTTAGTGAGGCTGACGTAAG
GGATGACGCACAAGGCTATCAGCTTAGCAAGACCTCTACAAAAATTTCGGGAAACCTCCTCGAGGGCTCA
CTGCTAGGAGGACCGATGAACCATTATTGCGTGTAGGCTATCAGCTTAGTCCATCAACAAATAATCCAAG
TAAGTATCAAATATTTCTTGTGGACCGATGCTGATCTTGCCTGCCTTGATGATGAGCTAAGCACATACGT
CAGTACTTGTGTACAGGGCTCACCTATATAAGGTTTTGCTATTCATTGAAAGCAGTAGTGACTGATTTGT
ATATATACTTGAGACCACGAAGTGGCTCTTCAGTGGACGAAAGGGCCTCGTGATACGCCTATTTTTATAG
GTTAATGTCATGATAATAATGGTTTCTTAGACGTCAGGTGGCACTTTTCGGGGAAATGTGCGCGGAACCC
CTATTTGTTTATTTTTCTAAATACATTCAAATATGTATCCGCTCATGAGACAATAACCCTGATAAATGCT
TCAATAATATTGAAAAAGGAAGAGTATGCGCTCACGCAACTGGTCCAGAACCTTGACCGAACGCAGCGGT
GGTAACGGCGCAGTGGCGGTTTTCATGGCTTGTTATGACTGTTTTTTTTTGGGGTACAGTCTATGCCTCG
GGCATCCAAGCAGCAAGCGCGTTACGCCGTGGGTCGATGTTTGATGTTATGGAGCAGCAACGATGTTACG
CAGCAGGGCAGTCGCCCTAAAACAAAGTTAAACATCATGAGGGAAGCGGTGATCGCCGAAGTATCGACTC
AACTATCAGAGGTAGTTGGCGTCATCGAGCGCCATCTCGAACCGACGTTGCTGGCCGTACATTTGTACGG
CTCCGCAGTGGATGGCGGCCTGAAGCCACACAGCGATATTGATTTGCTGGTTACGGTGACCGTAAGGCTT
GATGAAACAACGCGGCGAGCTTTGATCAACGACCTTTTGGAAACTTCGGCTTCCCCTGGAGAGAGCGAGA
TTCTCCGCGCTGTAGAAGTCACCATTGTTGTGCACGACGACATCATTCCGTGGCGTTATCCAGCTAAGCG
CGAACTGCAATTTGGAGAATGGCAGCGCAATGACATTCTTGCAGGTATCTTCGAGCCAGCCACGATCGAC
ATTGATCTGGCTATCTTGCTGACAAAAGCAAGAGAACATAGCGTTGCCTTGGTAGGTCCAGCGGCGGAGG
AACTCTTTGATCCGGTTCCTGAACAGGATCTATTTGAGGCGCTAAATGAAACCTTAACGCTATGGAACTC
GCCGCCCGACTGGGCTGGCGATGAGCGAAATGTAGTGCTTACGTTGTCCCGCATTTGGTACAGCGCAGTA
ACCGGCAAAATCGCGCCGAAGGATGTCGCTGCCGACTGGGCAATGGAGCGCCTGCCGGCCCAGTATCAGC
CCGTCATACTTGAAGCTAGACAGGCTTATCTTGGACAAGAAGAAGATCGCTTGGCCTCGCGCGCAGATCA
GTTGGAAGAATTTGTCCATTACGTAAAAGGCGAGATCACCAAGGTAG
Features (pLannotate 1.2.2; 9 found; start..end, strand, type, name):
    182..770     +  rep_origin     ori: high-copy-number ColE1/pMB1/pBR322/pUC origin of replication
    953..1002    +  CDS            lacI (fragment): lac repressor; lacI; The lac repressor binds to the lac operator to inhibit transcription in E. coli. This inhibition can be relieved by adding lactose or isopropyl-β-D-thiogalactopyranoside (IPTG).
   1041..1063    +  promoter       CaMV 35S promoter (fragment): strong constitutive promoter from cauliflower mosaic virus
   1093..1112    +  promoter       CaMV 35S promoter (fragment): strong constitutive promoter from cauliflower mosaic virus
   1242..1263    +  promoter       NOS promoter (fragment): nopaline synthase promoter
   1461..1565    +  promoter       AmpR promoter: bla
   1556..1636    -  CDS            int (fragment): INT2_ECOLX - Protein inferred from homology: Swiss-Prot protein existence level 3. Putative integrase believed to be involved in the insertion of antibiotic resistance genes into plasmids and transposons. From Escherichia coli.
   1724..1780    +  CDS            GmR (fragment): gentamycin acetyltransferase; aacC1; confers resistance to gentamycin
   1787..8       +  CDS            aadA (across the origin): S3AD_ECOLX - Experimental evidence at protein level: Swiss-Prot protein existence level 1. Mediates bacterial resistance to the antibiotics streptomycin and spectinomycin. From Escherichia coli.
