[The description below was written by a language model from this plasmid's Addgene catalogue record and pLannotate feature annotations shown in this document.]
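Description:
pNK884 is a small MoClo-compatible Level 0 part plasmid that stores a single synthetic plant promoter, MinSyn1569x, as a standardised module for Golden Gate assembly. The backbone is described as a Level 0 promoter-type vector of about 2.25 kb, and with the 314 bp insert the sequenced plasmid totals roughly 2.57 kb. It is maintained in E. coli from a high-copy ColE1/pUC-type origin and selected with spectinomycin through an aadA gene, which lies downstream of an annotated AmpR (bla) promoter. Short annotated fragments of an integrase and of a gentamicin acetyltransferase flank this region. At a few dozen bases each, they are most plausibly remnants of the integron context from which aadA cassettes are commonly derived, not functional genes. The same applies to a small lacI fragment.

The insert was cloned with BbsI, and both sites were destroyed in the process, as is usual when a part is domesticated into a Level 0 acceptor. The record does not state the flanking fusion overhangs or the enzyme used to release the part. Within the promoter region, the annotation picks up only very short matches of around 20 bp to the CaMV 35S promoter (two) and the NOS promoter (one). This fits a minimal synthetic promoter built from short motifs of well-known plant-active promoters, though the record does not describe its design. The plasmid carries no coding sequence, terminator or plant selection marker of its own. It is intended as a building block to be combined with other parts into transcription units, and it comes from a study that systematically compared plant promoters in Nicotiana expression systems.
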