Addgene plasmid #219731: pNK884
Purpose: MoClo-compatible Level 0 - promoter vector carrying promoter MinSyn1569x
Depositing lab: Alexander Mishin. Depositing organization: Planta LLC. Publication: Systematic Comparison of Plant Promoters in Nicotiana spp. Expression Systems. Shakhova ES, Markina NM, Mitiouchkina T, Bugaeva EN, Karataeva TA, Palkina KA, Fakhranurova LI, Yampolsky IV, Sarkisyan KS, Mishin AS. Int J Mol Sci. 2022 Dec 6;23(23):15441. doi: 10.3390/ijms232315441. PubMed 36499768.
Backbone
  Vector backbone: Level 0 - promoter -like
  Backbone size w/o insert (bp): 2251
  Vector type: Plant Expression, Synthetic Biology
Growth in bacteria
  Bacterial resistance: Spectinomycin, 50 μg/mL
  Growth temperature: 37°C
  Growth strain: DH5alpha
  Copy number: High Copy
Gene/Insert
  Gene/Insert name: promoter MinSyn1569x
  Species: Synthetic
  Insert size (bp): 314
  Promoter: MinSyn1569x
  Cloning method: Restriction Enzyme; 5′ cloning site BbsI (destroyed during cloning); 3′ cloning site BbsI (destroyed during cloning)
  Sequencing primers: 5′ gagcgaggaagcggaagagcgccc; 3′ accattattatcatgacattaacc
Terms and licenses: Academic/Nonprofit Terms; Industry Terms: Not Available to Industry
How to cite: pNK884 was a gift from Alexander Mishin (Addgene plasmid # 219731 ; http://n2t.net/addgene:219731 ; RRID:Addgene_219731)
